>Addgene plasmid #70450 | R777-E166 Hs.PIK3CB-nostop | addgene full sequence | sequence record 358325 | Addgene NGS Result
TTAACGCTAGCATGGATGTTTTCCCAGTCACGACGTTGTAAAACGACGGCCAGTCTTAAAATTCGAGCTC
GGTCCGAGGATCCGAAATAATGATTTTATTTTGACTGATAGTGACCTGTTCGTTGCAACAAATTGATAAG
CAATGCTTTTTTATAATGCCAACTTTGTACAAAAAAGTTGGCACCATGTGCTTCAGTTTCATAATGCCTC
CTGCTATGGCAGACATCCTTGACATCTGGGCGGTGGATTCACAGATAGCATCTGATGGCTCCATACCTGT
GGATTTCCTTTTGCCCACTGGGATTTATATCCAGTTGGAGGTACCTCGGGAAGCTACCATTTCTTATATT
AAGCAGATGTTATGGAAGCAAGTTCACAATTACCCAATGTTCAACCTCCTTATGGATATTGACTCCTATA
TGTTTGCATGTGTGAATCAGACTGCTGTATATGAGGAGCTTGAAGATGAAACACGAAGACTCTGTGATGT
CAGACCTTTTCTTCCAGTTCTCAAATTAGTGACAAGAAGTTGTGACCCAGGGGAAAAATTAGACTCAAAA
ATTGGAGTCCTTATAGGAAAAGGTCTGCATGAATTTGATTCCTTGAAGGATCCTGAAGTAAATGAATTTC
GAAGAAAAATGCGCAAATTCAGCGAGGAAAAAATCCTGTCACTTGTGGGATTGTCTTGGATGGACTGGCT
AAAACAAACATATCCACCAGAGCATGAACCATCCATCCCTGAAAACTTAGAAGATAAACTTTATGGGGGA
AAGCTCATCGTAGCTGTTCATTTTGAAAACTGCCAGGACGTGTTTAGCTTTCAAGTGTCTCCTAATATGA
ATCCTATCAAAGTAAATGAATTGGCAATCCAAAAACGTTTGACTATTCATGGGAAGGAAGATGAAGTTAG
CCCCTATGATTATGTGTTGCAAGTCAGCGGGAGAGTAGAATATGTTTTTGGTGATCATCCACTAATTCAG
TTCCAGTATATCCGGAACTGTGTGATGAACAGAGCCCTGCCCCATTTTATACTTGTGGAATGCTGCAAGA
TCAAGAAAATGTATGAACAAGAAATGATTGCCATAGAGGCTGCCATAAATCGAAATTCATCTAATCTTCC
TCTTCCATTACCACCAAAGAAAACACGAATTATTTCTCATGTTTGGGAAAATAACAACCCTTTCCAAATT
GTCTTGGTTAAGGGAAATAAACTTAACACAGAGGAAACTGTAAAAGTTCATGTCAGGGCTGGTCTTTTTC
ATGGTACTGAGCTCCTGTGTAAAACCATCGTAAGCTCAGAGGTATCAGGGAAAAATGATCATATTTGGAA
TGAACCACTGGAATTTGATATTAATATTTGTGACTTACCAAGAATGGCTCGATTATGTTTTGCTGTTTAT
GCAGTTTTGGATAAAGTAAAAACGAAGAAATCAACGAAAACTATTAATCCCTCTAAATATCAGACCATCA
GGAAAGCTGGAAAAGTGCATTATCCTGTAGCGTGGGTAAATACGATGGTTTTTGACTTTAAAGGACAATT
GAGAACTGGAGACATAATATTACACAGCTGGTCTTCATTTCCTGATGAACTCGAAGAAATGTTGAATCCA
ATGGGAACTGTTCAAACAAATCCATATACTGAAAATGCAACAGCTTTGCATGTTAAATTTCCAGAGAATA
AAAAACAACCTTATTATTACCCTCCCTTCGATAAGATTATTGAAAAGGCAGCTGAGATTGCAAGCAGTGA
TAGTGCTAATGTGTCAAGTCGAGGTGGAAAAAAGTTTCTTCCTGTATTGAAAGAAATCTTGGACAGGGAT
CCCTTGTCTCAACTGTGTGAAAATGAAATGGATCTTATTTGGACTTTGCGACAAGACTGCCGAGAGATTT
TCCCACAATCACTGCCAAAATTACTGCTGTCAATCAAGTGGAATAAACTTGAGGATGTTGCTCAGCTTCA
GGCGCTGCTTCAGATTTGGCCTAAACTGCCCCCCCGGGAGGCCCTAGAGCTTCTGGATTTCAACTATCCA
GACCAGTACGTTCGAGAATATGCTGTAGGCTGCCTGCGACAGATGAGTGATGAAGAACTTTCTCAATATC
TTTTACAACTGGTGCAAGTGTTAAAATATGAGCCTTTTCTTGATTGTGCCCTCTCTAGATTCCTATTAGA
AAGAGCACTTGGTAATCGGAGGATAGGGCAGTTTCTATTTTGGCATCTTAGGTCAGAAGTGCACATTCCT
GCTGTCTCAGTACAATTTGGTGTCATCCTTGAAGCATACTGCCGGGGAAGTGTGGGGCACATGAAAGTGC
TTTCTAAGCAGGTTGAAGCACTCAATAAGTTAAAAACTTTAAATAGTTTAATCAAACTGAATGCCGTGAA
GTTAAACAGAGCCAAAGGGAAGGAGGCCATGCATACCTGTTTAAAACAGAGTGCTTACCGGGAAGCCCTC
TCTGACCTGCAGTCACCCCTGAACCCATGTGTTATCCTCTCAGAACTCTATGTTGAAAAGTGCAAATACA
TGGATTCCAAAATGAAGCCTTTGTGGCTGGTATACAATAACAAGGTATTTGGTGAGGATTCAGTTGGAGT
GATTTTTAAAAATGGTGATGATTTACGACAGGATATGTTGACACTCCAAATGTTGCGCTTGATGGATTTA
CTCTGGAAAGAAGCTGGTTTGGATCTTCGGATGTTGCCTTATGGCTGTTTAGCAACAGGAGATCGCTCTG
GCCTCATTGAAGTTGTGAGCACCTCTGAAACAATTGCTGACATTCAGCTGAACAGTAGCAATGTGGCTGC
TGCAGCAGCCTTCAACAAAGATGCCCTTCTGAACTGGCTTAAAGAATACAACTCTGGGGATGACCTGGAC
CGAGCCATTGAGGAATTTACACTGTCCTGTGCTGGCTACTGTGTAGCTTCTTATGTCCTTGGGATTGGTG
ACAGACATAGTGACAACATCATGGTCAAAAAAACTGGCCAGCTCTTCCACATTGACTTTGGACATATTCT
TGGAAATTTCAAATCTAAGTTTGGCATTAAAAGGGAGCGAGTGCCTTTTATTCTTACCTATGATTTCATC
CATGTCATTCAACAAGGAAAAACAGGAAATACAGAAAAGTTTGGCCGGTTCCGCCAGTGTTGTGAGGATG
CATATCTGATTTTACGACGGCATGGGAATCTCTTCATCACTCTCTTTGCGCTGATGTTGACTGCAGGGCT
TCCTGAACTCACATCAGTCAAAGATATACAGTATCTTAAGGACTCTCTTGCATTAGGGAAGAGTGAAGAA
GAAGCACTCAAACAGTTTAAGCAAAAATTTGATGAGGCGCTCAGGGAAAGCTGGACTACTAAAGTGAACT
GGATGGCCCACACAGTTCGGAAAGACTACAGATCTTCAACTTTCTTGTACAAAGTTGGCATTATAGGAAA
GCATTGCTTATCAATTTGTTGCAACGAACAGGTCACTATCAGTCAAAATAAAATCATTATTTGCATGCAA
GCTTAGATCCTCTAGACCAGCCAGGACAGAAATGCCTCGACTTCGCTGCTACCCAAGGTTGCCGGGTGAC
GCACACCGTGGAAACGGATGAAGGCACGAACCCAGTGGACATAAGCCTGTTCGGTTCGTAAGCTGTAATG
CAAGTAGCGTATGCGCTCACGCAACTGGTCCAGAACCTTGACCGAACGCAGCGGTGGTAACGGCGCAGTG
GCGGTTTTCATGGCTTGTTATGACTGTTTTTTTGGGGTACAGTCTATGCCTCGGGCATCCAAGCAGCAAG
CGCGTTACGCCGTGGGTCGATGTTTGATGTTATGGAGCAGCAACGATGTTACGCAGCAGGGCAGTCGCCC
TAAAACAAAGTTAAACATTATGAGGGAAGCGGTGATCGCCGAAGTATCGACTCAACTATCAGAGGTAGTT
GGCGTCATCGAGCGCCATCTCGAACCGACGTTGCTGGCCGTACATTTGTACGGCTCCGCAGTGGATGGCG
GCCTGAAGCCACACAGTGATATTGATTTGCTGGTTACGGTGACCGTAAGGCTTGATGAAACAACGCGGCG
AGCTTTGATCAACGACCTTTTGGAAACTTCGGCTTCCCCTGGAGAGAGCGAGATTCTCCGCGCTGTAGAA
GTCACCATTGTTGTGCACGACGACATCATTCCGTGGCGTTATCCAGCTAAGCGCGAACTGCAATTTGGAG
AATGGCAGCGCAATGACATTCTTGCAGGTATCTTCGAGCCAGCCACGATCGACATTGATCTGGCTATCTT
GCTGACAAAAGCAAGAGAACATAGCGTTGCCTTGGTAGGTCCAGCGGCGGAGGAACTCTTTGATCCGGTT
CCTGAACAGGATCTATTTGAGGCGCTAAATGAAACCTTAACGCTATGGAACTCGCCGCCCGACTGGGCTG
GCGATGAGCGAAATGTAGTGCTTACGTTGTCCCGCATTTGGTACAGCGCAGTAACCGGCAAAATCGCGCC
GAAGGATGTCGCTGCCGACTGGGCAATGGAGCGCCTGCCGGCCCAGTATCAGCCCGTCATACTTGAAGCT
AGACAGGCTTATCTTGGACAAGAAGAAGATCGCTTGGCCTCGCGCGCAGATCAGTTGGAAGAATTTGTCC
ACTACGTGAAAGGCGAGATCACCAAGGTAGTCGGCAAATAACCCTCGAGCCACCCATGACCAAAATCCCT
TAACGTGAGTTACGCGTCGTTCCACTGAGCGTCAGACCCCGTAGAAAAGATCAAAGGATCTTCTTGAGAT
CCTTTTTTTCTGCGCGTAATCTGCTGCTTGCAAACAAAAAAACCACCGCTACCAGCGGTGGTTTGTTTGC
CGGATCAAGAGCTACCAACTCTTTTTCCGAAGGTAACTGGCTTCAGCAGAGCGCAGATACCAAATACTGT
TCTTCTAGTGTAGCCGTAGTTAGGCCACCACTTCAAGAACTCTGTAGCACCGCCTACATACCTCGCTCTG
CTAATCCTGTTACCAGTGGCTGCTGCCAGTGGCGATAAGTCGTGTCTTACCGGGTTGGACTCAAGACGAT
AGTTACCGGATAAGGCGCAGCGGTCGGGCTGAACGGGGGGTTCGTGCACACAGCCCAGCTTGGAGCGAAC
GACCTACACCGAACTGAGATACCTACAGCGTGAGCTATGAGAAAGCGCCACGCTTCCCGAAGGGAGAAAG
GCGGACAGGTATCCGGTAAGCGGCAGGGTCGGAACAGGAGAGCGCACGAGGGAGCTTCCAGGGGGAAACG
CCTGGTATCTTTATAGTCCTGTCGGGTTTCGCCACCTCTGACTTGAGCGTCGATTTTTGTGATGCTCGTC
AGGGGGGCGGAGCCTATGGAAAAACGCCAGCAACGCGGCCTTTTTACGGTTCCTGGCCTTTTGCTGGCCT
TTTGCTCACATGTTCTTTCCTGCGTTATCCCCTGATTCTGTGGATAACCGTATTACCGCCTTTGAGTGAG
CTGATACCGCTCGCCGCAGCCGAACGACCGAGCGCAGCGAGTCAGTGAGCGAGGAAGCGGAAGAGCGCCC
AATACGCAAACCGCCTCTCCCCGCGCGTTGGCCGATTCATTAATGCAGCTGGCACGACAGGTTTCCCGAC
TGGAAAGCGGGCAGTGAGCGCAACGCAATTAATACGCGTACCGCTAGCCAGGAAGAGTTTGTAGAAACGC
AAAAAGGCCATCCGTCAGGATGGCCTTCTGCTTAGTTTGATGCCTGGCAGTTTATGGCGGGCGTCCTGCC
CGCCACCCTCCGGGCCGTTGCTTCACAACGTTCAAATCCGCTCCCGGCGGATTTGTCCTACTCAGGAGAG
CGTTCACCGACAAACAACAGATAAAACGAAAGGCCCAGTCTTCCGACTGAGCCTTTCGTTTTATTTGATG
CCTGGCAGTTCCCTACTCTCGCG
Features (pLannotate 1.2.2; 11 found; start..end, strand, type, name):
     18..54      -  CDS            lacZα (fragment): LacZα fragment of β-galactosidase; lacZ fragment
     85..180     +  protein_bind   attL3: mutant version of attL; recombination site for the Gateway® LR reaction LR Clonase™
    186..3395    +  CDS            PIK3CB: PK3CB_HUMAN - Also known as PIK3C1. Experimental evidence at protein level: Swiss-Prot protein existence level 1. Phosphoinositide-3-kinase (PI3K) phosphorylates phosphatidylinositol derivatives at position 3 of the inositol ring to produce 3-phosphoinositides (PubMed:15135396). Uses ATP and PtdIns(4,5)P2 (phosphatidylinositol 4,5-bisphosphate) to generate phosphatidylinositol 3,4,5-trisphosphate (PIP3) (PubMed:15135396). PIP3 plays a key role by recruiting PH domain-containing proteins to the membrane, including AKT1 and PDPK1, activating signaling cascades involved in cell growth, survival,
   3400..3493    -  protein_bind   attL2 (fragment): mutant version of attL; recombination site for the Gateway® LR reaction LR Clonase™
   3608..3631    +  promoter       Pc promoter (fragment): intI1 (promoter lies within the coding sequence); class 1 integron promoter
   3807..3863    +  CDS            GmR (fragment): gentamycin acetyltransferase; aacC1; confers resistance to gentamycin
   3870..4661    +  CDS            SmR: aminoglycoside adenylyltransferase (Murphy, 1985); aadA; confers resistance to spectinomycin and streptomycin
   4754..5342    +  rep_origin     ori: high-copy-number ColE1/pMB1/pBR322/pUC origin of replication
   5525..5617    +  CDS            lacI (fragment): lac repressor; lacI; The lac repressor binds to the lac operator to inhibit transcription in E. coli. This inhibition can be relieved by adding lactose or isopropyl-β-D-thiogalactopyranoside (IPTG).
   5672..5699    -  terminator     rrnB T2 terminator: transcription terminator T2 from the E. coli rrnB gene
   5831..5874    +  terminator     rrnB T1 terminator: Escherichia coli rrnB; transcription terminator T1 from the E. coli rrnB gene
