[The description below was written by a language model from this plasmid's Addgene catalogue record and pLannotate feature annotations shown in this document.]
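Description:
R777-E166 Hs.PIK3CB-nostop is a Gateway entry clone built on the pDonor-255 backbone (about 2.7 kb) that carries the human PIK3CB open reading frame, matching reference transcript NM_006219.2. The full sequence record is 5,903 nt. It is a bacterial propagation plasmid only. It replicates from a high-copy ColE1/pUC-type origin and is selected with spectinomycin through the aadA aminoglycoside adenylyltransferase gene (SmR). A fragment of a class 1 integron Pc promoter and a short remnant of a gentamicin acetyltransferase gene lie just upstream of this marker. The rrnB T1 and T2 terminators sit upstream of the cloning region, where they would be expected to insulate the insert from read-through transcription. Small lacZα and lacI fragments are backbone remnants with no evident function.

The 3,210 bp insert encodes p110β, the catalytic subunit of class I phosphoinositide 3-kinase. This enzyme converts PtdIns(4,5)P2 to PIP3, which recruits PH-domain proteins such as AKT1 and PDPK1 to the membrane and so drives growth and survival signalling. The ORF is flanked by attL recombination sites. The automated annotation labels the upstream site attL3 and the downstream site a partial attL2, and the record does not otherwise state which attL variants are present. No eukaryotic promoter, tag or reporter is annotated, so the entry clone is not designed to express the gene itself. Instead, an LR Clonase reaction transfers the ORF into a destination vector that supplies the promoter and other expression elements. Because the native stop codon has been omitted, translation can continue through the downstream att site into a vector-encoded sequence, which makes the clone suited to building C-terminal fusions of PIK3CB such as epitope or fluorescent protein tags.
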