Addgene plasmid #70450: R777-E166 Hs.PIK3CB-nostop
Purpose: Gateway ORF clone of human PIK3CB [NM_006219.2] without stop codon (for C-terminal fusions)
Depositing lab: Dominic Esposito. Depositing organization: National Cancer Institute (NCI).
Backbone
  Vector backbone: pDonor-255
  Backbone size w/o insert (bp): 2693
  Vector type: Gateway Entry Clone
Growth in bacteria
  Bacterial resistance: Spectinomycin, 50 μg/mL
  Growth temperature: 37°C
  Growth strain: DH10B
  Copy number: High Copy
Gene/Insert
  Gene/Insert name: PIK3CB (alt name: NM_006219.2)
  Species: H. sapiens (human)
  Insert size (bp): 3210
  Entrez Gene: PIK3CB (a.k.a. P110BETA, PI3K, PI3KBETA, PIK3C1)
  Cloning method: Gateway Cloning
  Sequencing primers: 5′ M13F 23-mer (5'-CCCAGTCACGACGTTGTAAAACG); 3′ attLR 23-mer (5'-TAACATCAGAGATTTTGAGACAC)
Terms and licenses: Academic/Nonprofit Terms; Industry Terms: Not Available to Industry
How to cite: R777-E166 Hs.PIK3CB-nostop was a gift from Dominic Esposito (Addgene plasmid # 70450 ; http://n2t.net/addgene:70450 ; RRID:Addgene_70450)
