>Addgene plasmid #70450 | R777-E166 Hs.PIK3CB-nostop | addgene partial sequence | sequence record 132214 | pCR8_R1 5'-cgaaccgaacaggcttatgt-3'
GGTGTGCGTCACCCGGCAACCTTGGGTAGCAGCGAAGTCGAGGCATTTCTGTCCTGGCTGGTCTAGAGGA
TCTAAGCTTGCATGCAAATAATGATTTTATTTTGACTGATAGTGACCTGTTCGTTGCAACAAATTGATAA
GCAATGCTTTCCTATAATGCCAACTTTGTACAAGAAAGTTGAAGATCTGTAGTCTTTCCGAACTGTGTGG
GCCATCCAGTTCACTTTAGTAGTCCAGCTTTCCCTGAGCGCCTCATCAAATTTTTGCTTAAACTGTTTGA
GTGCTTCTTCTTCACTCTTCCCTAATGCAAGAGAGTCCTTAAGATACTGTATATCTTTGACTGATGTGAG
TTCAGGAAGCCCTGCAGTCAACATCAGCGCAAAGAGAGTGATGAAGAGATTCCCATGCCGTCGTAAAATC
AGATATGCATCCTCACAACACTGGCGGAACCGGCCAAACTTTTCTGTATTTCCTGTTTTTCCTTGTTGAA
TGACATGGATGAAATCATAGGTAAGAATAAAAGGCACTCGCTCCCTTTTAATGCCAAACTTAGATTTGAA
ATTTCCAAGAATATGTCCAAAGTCAATGTGGAAGAGCTGGCCAGTTTTTTTGACCATGATGTTGTCACTA
TGTCTGTCACCAATCCCAAGGACATAAGAAGCTACACAGTAGCCAGCACAGGACAGTGTAAATTCCTCAA
TGGCTCGGTCCAGGTCATCCCCAGAGTTGTATTCTTTAAGCCAGTTCAGAAGGGCATCTTTGTTGAAGGC
TGCTGCAGCAGCCACATTGCTACTGTTCAGCTGAATGTCAGCAATTGTTTCAGAGGTGCTCACAACTTCA
ATGAGGCCAGAGCGATCTCCTGTTGCTAAACAGCCATAAGGCAACATCCGAAGATCCAAACCAGCTTCTT
TCCAGAGTAAATCCATCAAGCGCAACATTTGGAGTGTCAACATATCCTGTCGTAAATCATCACCATTTTT
AAAAATCACTCCAACTGAATCCTCACCAAATACCTTGTTATTGTATACCAGCCACAAAGGCTTCATTTTG
GAATCCATGTATTTGCACTTTTC
